>Addgene plasmid #74866 | pGWB524 | depositor full sequence | sequence record 141541 | pGWB524 sequence 12686 bps
TTTCACGCCCTTTTAAATATCCGATTATTCTAATAAACGCTCTTTTCTCTTAGGTTTACCCGCCAATATA
TCCTGTCAAACACTGATAGTTTAAACTGAAGGCGGGAAACGACAATCTGATCCAAGCTCAAGCTGCTCTA
GCATTCGCCATTCAGGCTGCGCAACTGTTGGGAAGGGCGATCGGTGCGGGCCTCTTCGCTATTACGCCAG
CTGGCGAAAGGGGGATGTGCTGCAAGGCGATTAAGTTGGGTAACGCCAGGGTTTTCCCAGTCACGACGTT
GTAAAACGACGGCCAGTGCCAAGCTTGCATGCCTGCAGGTCCCCAGATTAGCCTTTTCAATTTCAGAAAG
AATGCTAACCCACAGATGGTTAGAGAGGCTTACGCAGCAGGTCTCATCAAGACGATCTACCCGAGCAATA
ATCTCCAGGAAATCAAATACCTTCCCAAGAAGGTTAAAGATGCAGTCAAAAGATTCAGGACTAACTGCAT
CAAGAACACAGAGAAAGATATATTTCTCAAGATCAGAAGTACTATTCCAGTATGGACGATTCAAGGCTTG
CTTCACAAACCAAGGCAAGTAATAGAGATTGGAGTCTCTAAAAAGGTAGTTCCCACTGAATCAAAGGCCA
TGGAGTCAAAGATTCAAATAGAGGACCTAACAGAACTCGCCGTAAAGACTGGCGAACAGTTCATACAGAG
TCTCTTACGACTCAATGACAAGAAGAAAATCTTCGTCAACATGGTGGAGCACGACACACTTGTCTACTCC
AAAAATATCAAAGATACAGTCTCAGAAGACCAAAGGGCAATTGAGACTTTTCAACAAAGGGTAATATCCG
GAAACCTCCTCGGATTCCATTGCCCAGCTATCTGTCACTTTATTGTGAAGATAGTGGAAAAGGAAGGTGG
CTCCTACAAATGCCATCATTGCGATAAAGGAAAGGCCATCGTTGAAGATGCCTCTGCCGACAGTGGTCCC
AAAGATGGACCCCCACCCACGAGGAGCATCGTGGAAAAAGAAGACGTTCCAACCACGTCTTCAAAGCAAG
TGGATTGATGTGATATCTCCACTGACGTAAGGGATGACGCACAATCCCACTATCCTTCGCAAGACCCTTC
CTCTATATAAGGAAGTTCATTTCATTTGGAGAGAACACGGGGGACTCTAGAATGAGCATGTCCCCTATAC
TAGGTTATTGGAAAATTAAGGGCCTTGTGCAACCCACTCGACTTCTTTTGGAATATCTTGAAGAAAAATA
TGAAGAGCATTTGTATGAGCGCGATGAAGGTGATAAATGGCGAAACAAAAAGTTTGAATTGGGTTTGGAG
TTTCCCAATCTTCCTTATTATATTGATGGTGATGTTAAATTAACACAGTCTATGGCCATCATACGTTATA
TAGCTGACAAGCACAACATGTTGGGTGGTTGTCCAAAAGAGCGTGCAGAGATTTCAATGCTTGAAGGAGC
GGTTTTGGATATTAGATACGGTGTTTCGAGAATTGCATATAGTAAAGACTTTGAAACTCTCAAAGTTGAT
TTTCTTAGCAAGCTACCTGAAATGCTGAAAATGTTCGAAGATCGTTTATGTCATAAAACATATTTAAATG
GTGATCATGTAACCCATCCTGACTTCATGTTGTATGACGCTCTTGATGTTGTTTTATACATGGACCCAAT
GTGCCTGGATGCGTTCCCAAAATTAGTTTGTTTTAAAAAACGTATTGAAGCTATCCCACAAATTGATAAG
TACTTGAAATCCAGCAAGTATATAGCATGGCCTTTGCAGGGCTGGCAAGCCACGTTTGGTGGTGGCGACC
ATCCTCCAAAATCGGATCTGGTTCCGCGTGGATCCGCTGTTATCACAAGTTTGTACAAAAAAGCTGAACG
AGAAACGTAAAATGATATAAATATCAATATATTAAATTAGATTTTGCATAAAAAACAGACTACATAATAC
TGTAAAACACAACATATCCAGTCACTATGGCGGCCCCTCGAGGGGCCGCATTAGGCACCCCAGGCTTTAC
ACTTTATGCTTCCGGCTCGTATAATGTGTGGATTTTGAGTTAGGATCCGGCGAGATTTTCAGGAGCTAAG
GAAGCTAAAATGGAGAAAAAAATCACTGGATATACCACCGTTGATATATCCCAATGGCATCGTAAAGAAC
ATTTTGAGGCATTTCAGTCAGTTGCTCAATGTACCTATAACCAGACCGTTCAGCTGGATATTACGGCCTT
TTTAAAGACCGTAAAGAAAAATAAGCACAAGTTTTATCCGGCCTTTATTCACATTCTTGCCCGCCTGATG
AATGCTCATCCGGAATTCCGTATGGCAATGAAAGACGGTGAGCTGGTGATATGGGATAGTGTTCACCCTT
GTTACACCGTTTTCCATGAGCAAACTGAAACGTTTTCATCGCTCTGGAGTGAATACCACGACGATTTCCG
GCAGTTTCTACACATATATTCGCAAGATGTGGCGTGTTACGGTGAAAACCTGGCCTATTTCCCTAAAGGG
TTTATTGAGAATATGTTTTTCGTCTCAGCCAATCCCTGGGTGAGTTTCACCAGTTTTGATTTAAACGTGG
CCAATATGGACAACTTCTTCGCCCCCGTTTTCACCATGGGCAAATATTATACGCAAGGCGACAAGGTGCT
GATGCCGCTGGCGATTCAGGTTCATCATGCCGTCTGTGATGGCTTCCATGTCGGCAGAATGCTTAATGAA
TTACAACAGTACTGCGATGAGTGGCAGGGCGGGGCGTAAACGCGTGGATCCGGCTTACTAAAAGCCAGAT
AACAGTATGCGTATTTGCGCGCTGATTTTTGCGGTATAAGAATATATACTGATATGTATACCCGAAGTAT
GTCAAAAAGAGGTGTGCTATGAAGCAGCGTATTACAGTGACAGTTGACAGCGACAGCTATCAGTTGCTCA
AGGCATATATGATGTCAATATCTCCGGTCTGGTAAGCACAACCATGCAGAATGAAGCCCGTCGTCTGCGT
GCCGAACGCTGGAAAGCGGAAAATCAGGAAGGGATGGCTGAGGTCGCCCGGTTTATTGAAATGAACGGCT
CTTTTGCTGACGAGAACAGGGACTGGTGAAATGCAGTTTAAGGTTTACACCTATAAAAGAGAGAGCCGTT
ATCGTCTGTTTGTGGATGTACAGAGTGATATTATTGACACGCCCGGGCGACGGATGGTGATCCCCCTGGC
CAGTGCACGTCTGCTGTCAGATAAAGTCTCCCGTGAACTTTACCCGGTGGTGCATATCGGGGATGAAAGC
TGGCGCATGATGACCACCGATATGGCCAGTGTGCCGGTCTCCGTTATCGGGGAAGAAGTGGCTGATCTCA
GCCACCGCGAAAATGACATCAAAAACGCCATTAACCTGATGTTCTGGGGAATATAAATGTCAGGCTCCCT
TATACACAGCCAGTCTGCAGGTCGACCATAGTGACTGGATATGTTGTGTTTTACAGTATTATGTAGTCTG
TTTTTTATGCAAAATCTAATTTAATATATTGATATTTATATCATTTTACGTTTCTCGTTCAGCTTTCTTG
TACAAAGTGGTGATAACCTAGAGCTCGAATTTCCCCGATCGTTCAAACATTTGGCAATAAAGTTTCTTAA
GATTGAATCCTGTTGCCGGTCTTGCGATGATTATCATATAATTTCTGTTGAATTACGTTAAGCATGTAAT
AATTAACATGTAATGCATGACGTTATTTATGAGATGGGTTTTTATGATTAGAGTCCCGCAATTATACATT
TAATACGCGATAGAAAACAAAATATAGCGCGCAAACTAGGATAAATTATCGCGCGCGGTGTCATCTATGT
TACTAGATCGGGAATTGGTTCCGGAACCAATTCGTAATCATGGTCATAGCTGTTTCCTGTGTGAAATTGT
TATCCGCTCACAATTCCACACAACATACGAGCCGGAAGCATAAAGTGTAAAGCCTGGGGTGCCTAATGAG
TGAGCTAACTCACATTAGGCTGAATTAGGCGCGCCTATTTCTATTAATTCCCGATCTAGTAACATAGATG
ACACCGCGCGCGATAATTTATCCTAGTTTGCGCGCTATATTTTGTTTTCTATCGCGTATTAAATGTATAA
TTGCGGGACTCTAATCATAAAAACCCATCTCATAAATAACGTCATGCATTACATGTTAATTATTACATGC
TTAACGTAATTCAACAGAAATTATATGATAATCATCGCAAGACCGGCAACAGGATTCAATCTTAAGAAAC
TTTATTGCCAAATGTTTGAACGATCGGGGAAATTCGGGGGATCGATCCCGCGAACTGTGGACGAGAACTG
TGCCACCAAGCGTAAGGCCGTTCTCTCGCATTTGCCTTGCTAGGCTCGCGCGAGTTGCTGGCTGAGGCGT
TCTCGAAATCAGCTCTTGTTCGGTCGGCATCTACTCTATTCCTTTGCCCTCGGACGAGTGCTGGGGCGTC
GGTTTCCACTATCGGCGAGTACTTCTACACAGCCATCGGTCCAGACGGCCGCGCTTCTGCGGGCGATTTG
TGTACGCCCGACAGTCCCGGCTCCGGATCGGACGATTGCGTCGCATCGACCCTGCGCCCAAGCTGCATCA
TCGAAATTGCCGTCAACCAAGCTCTGATAGAGTTGGTCAAGACCAATGCGGAGCATATACGCCCGGAGCC
GCGGCGATCCTGCAAGCTCCGGATGCCTCCGCTCGAAGTAGCGCGTCTGCTGCTCCATACAAGCCAACCA
CGGCCTCCAGAAGAAGATGTTGGCGACCTCGTATTGGGAATCCCCGAACATCGCCTCGCTCCAGTCAATG
ACCGCTGTTATGCGGCCATTGTCCGTCAGGACATTGTTGGAGCCGAAATCCGCGTGCACGAGGTGCCGGA
CTTCGGGGCAGTCCTCGGCCCAAAGCATCAGCTCATCGAGAGCCTGCGCGACGGACGCACTGACGGTGTC
GTCCATCACAGTTTGCCAGTGATACACATGGGGATCAGCAATCGCGCATATGAAATCACGCCATGTAGTG
TATTGACCGATTCCTTGCGGTCCGAATGGGCCGAACCCGCTCGTCTGGCTAAGATCGGCCGCAGCGATCG
CATCCATGGCCTCCGCGACCGGCTGCAGAACAGCGGGCAGTTCGGTTTCAGGCAGGTCTTGCAACGTGAC
ACCCTGTGCACGGCGGGAGATGCAATAGGTCAGGCTCTCGCTGAATGCCCCAATGTCAAGCACTTCCGGA
ATCGGGAGCGCGGCCGATGCAAAGTGCCGATAAACATAACGATCTTTGTAGAAACCATCGGCGCAGCTAT
TTACCCGCAGGACATATCCACGCCCTCCTACATCGAAGCTGAAAGCACGAGATTCTTCGCCCTCCGAGAG
CTGCATCAGGTCGGAGACGCTGTCGAACTTTTCGATCAGAAACTTCTCGACAGACGTCGCGGTGAGTTCA
GGCTTTTTCATATCTTATTGCCCCCCGGGATCAGATCTGGATTGAGAGTGAATATGAGACTCTAATTGGA
TACCGAGGGGAATTTATGGAACGTCAGTGGAGCATTTTTGACAAGAAATATTTGCTAGCTGATAGTGACC
TTAGGCGACTTTTGAACGCGCAATAATGGTTTCTGACGTATGTGCTTAGCTCATTAAACTCCAGAAACCC
GCGGCTGAGTGGCTCCTTCAACGTTGCGGTTCTGTCAGTTCCAAACGTAAAACGGCTTGTCCCGCGTCAT
CGGCGGGGGTCATAACGTGACTCCCTTAATTCTCCGCTCATGATCTTGATCCCCTGCGCCATCAGATCCT
TGGCGGCAAGAAAGCCATCCAGTTTACTTTGCAGGGCTTCCCAACCTTACCAGAGGGCGCCCCAGCTGGC
AATTCCGGTTCGCTTGCTGTCCATAAAACCGCCCAGTCTAGCTATCGCCATGTAAGCCCACTGCAAGCTA
CCTGCTTTCTCTTTGCGCTTGCGTTTTCCCTTGTCCAGATAGCCCAGTAGCTGACATTCATCCGGGGTCA
GCACCGTTTCTGCGGACTGGCTTTCTACGTGTTCCGCTTCCTTTAGCAGCCCTTGCGCCCTGAGTGCTTG
CGGCAGCGTGAAGCTGATCCGTCGAGATTAATAGAAATAAATTCAGCCTAATTCGGCGTTAATTCAGTAC
ATTAAAAACGTCCGCAATGTGTTATTAAGTTGTCTAAGCGTCAATTTGTTTACACCACAATATATCCTGC
CACCAGCCAGCCAACAGCTCCCCGACCGGCAGCTCGGCACAAAATCACCACTCGATACAGGCAGCCCATC
AGTCCGGGACGGCGTCAGCGGGAGAGCCGTTGTAAGGCGGCAGACTTTGCTCATGTTACCGATGCTATTC
GGAAGAACGGCAACTAAGCTGCCGGGTTTGAAACACGGATGATCTCGCGGAGGGTAGCATGTTGATTGTA
ACGATGACAGAGCGTTGCTGCCTGTGATCAATTCGGGCACGAACCCAGTGGACATAAGCCTGTTCGGTTC
GTAAGCTGTAATGCAAGTAGCGTATGCGCTCACGCAACTGGTCCAGAACCTTGACCGAACGCAGCGGTGG
TAACGGCGCAGTGGCGGTTTTCATGGCTTGTTATGACTGTTTTTTTGGGGTACAGTCTATGCCTCGGGCA
TCCAAGCAGCAAGCGCGTTACGCCGTGGGTCGATGTTTGATGTTATGGAGCAGCAACGATGTTACGCAGC
AGGGCAGTCGCCCTAAAACAAAGTTAAACATCATGGGGGAAGCGGTGATCGCCGAAGTATCGACTCAACT
ATCAGAGGTAGTTGGCGTCATCGAGCGCCATCTCGAACCGACGTTGCTGGCCGTACATTTGTACGGCTCC
GCAGTGGATGGCGGCCTGAAGCCACACAGTGATATTGATTTGCTGGTTACGGTGACCGTAAGGCTTGATG
AAACAACGCGGCGAGCTTTGATCAACGACCTTTTGGAAACTTCGGCTTCCCCTGGAGAGAGCGAGATTCT
CCGCGCTGTAGAAGTCACCATTGTTGTGCACGACGACATCATTCCGTGGCGTTATCCAGCTAAGCGCGAA
CTGCAATTTGGAGAATGGCAGCGCAATGACATTCTTGCAGGTATCTTCGAGCCAGCCACGATCGACATTG
ATCTGGCTATCTTGCTGACAAAAGCAAGAGAACATAGCGTTGCCTTGGTAGGTCCAGCGGCGGAGGAACT
CTTTGATCCGGTTCCTGAACAGGATCTATTTGAGGCGCTAAATGAAACCTTAACGCTATGGAACTCGCCG
CCCGACTGGGCTGGCGATGAGCGAAATGTAGTGCTTACGTTGTCCCGCATTTGGTACAGCGCAGTAACCG
GCAAAATCGCGCCGAAGGATGTCGCTGCCGACTGGGCAATGGAGCGCCTGCCGGCCCAGTATCAGCCCGT
CATACTTGAAGCTAGACAGGCTTATCTTGGACAAGAAGAAGATCGCTTGGCCTCGCGCGCAGATCAGTTG
GAAGAATTTGTCCACTACGTGAAAGGCGAGATCACCAAGGTAGTCGGCAAATAATGTCTAGCTAGAAATT
CGTTCAAGCCGACGCCGCTTCGCGGCGCGGCTTAACTCAAGCGTTAGATGCACTAAGCACATAATTGCTC
ACAGCCAAACTATCAGGTCAAGTCTGCTTTTATTATTTTTAAGCGTGCATAATAAGCCCTACACAAATTG
GGAGATATATCATGCATGACCAAAATCCCTTAACGTGAGTTTTCGTTCCACTGAGCGTCAGACCCCGTAG
AAAAGATCAAAGGATCTTCTTGAGATCCTTTTTTTCTGCGCGTAATCTGCTGCTTGCAAACAAAAAAACC
ACCGCTACCAGCGGTGGTTTGTTTGCCGGATCAAGAGCTACCAACTCTTTTTCCGAAGGTAACTGGCTTC
AGCAGAGCGCAGATACCAAATACTGTCCTTCTAGTGTAGCCGTAGTTAGGCCACCACTTCAAGAACTCTG
TAGCACCGCCTACATACCTCGCTCTGCTAATCCTGTTACCAGTGGCTGCTGCCAGTGGCGATAAGTCGTG
TCTTACCGGGTTGGACTCAAGACGATAGTTACCGGATAAGGCGCAGCGGTCGGGCTGAACGGGGGGTTCG
TGCACACAGCCCAGCTTGGAGCGAACGACCTACACCGAACTGAGATACCTACAGCGTGAGCTATGAGAAA
GCGCCACGCTTCCCGAAGGGAGAAAGGCGGACAGGTATCCGGTAAGCGGCAGGGTCGGAACAGGAGAGCG
CACGAGGGAGCTTCCAGGGGGAAACGCCTGGTATCTTTATAGTCCTGTCGGGTTTCGCCACCTCTGACTT
GAGCGTCGATTTTTGTGATGCTCGTCAGGGGGGCGGAGCCTATGGAAAAACGCCAGCAACGCGGCCTTTT
TACGGTTCCTGGCCTTTTGCTGGCCTTTTGCTCACATGTTCTTTCCTGCGTTATCCCCTGATTCTGTGGA
TAACCGTATTACCGCCTTTGAGTGAGCTGATACCGCTCGCCGCAGCCGAACGACCGAGCGCAGCGAGTCA
GTGAGCGAGGAAGCGGAAGAGCGCCTGATGCGGTATTTTCTCCTTACGCATCTGTGCGGTATTTCACACC
GCATATGGTGCACTCTCAGTACAATCTGCTCTGATGCCGCATAGTTAAGCCAGTATACACTCCGCTATCG
CTACGTGACTGGGTCATGGCTGCGCCCCGACACCCGCCAACACCCGCTGACGCGCCCTGACGGGCTTGTC
TGCTCCCGGCATCCGCTTACAGACAAGCTGTGACCGTCTCCGGGAGCTGCATGTGTCAGAGGTTTTCACC
GTCATCACCGAAACGCGCGAGGCAGGGTGCCTTGATGTGGGCGCCGGCGGTCGAGTGGCGACGGCGCGGC
TTGTCCGCGCCCTGGTAGATTGCCTGGCCGTAGGCCAGCCATTTTTGAGCGGCCAGCGGCCGCGATAGGC
CGACGCGAAGCGGCGGGGCGTAGGGAGCGCAGCGACCGAAGGGTAGGCGCTTTTTGCAGCTCTTCGGCTG
TGCGCTGGCCAGACAGTTATGCACAGGCCAGGCGGGTTTTAAGAGTTTTAATAAGTTTTAAAGAGTTTTA
GGCGGAAAAATCGCCTTTTTTCTCTTTTATATCAGTCACTTACATGTGTGACCGGTTCCCAATGTACGGC
TTTGGGTTCCCAATGTACGGGTTCCGGTTCCCAATGTACGGCTTTGGGTTCCCAATGTACGTGCTATCCA
CAGGAAAGAGACCTTTTCGACCTTTTTCCCCTGCTAGGGCAATTTGCCCTAGCATCTGCTCCGTACATTA
GGAACCGGCGGATGCTTCGCCCTCGATCAGGTTGCGGTAGCGCATGACTAGGATCGGGCCAGCCTGCCCC
GCCTCCTCCTTCAAATCGTACTCCGGCAGGTCATTTGACCCGATCAGCTTGCGCACGGTGAAACAGAACT
TCTTGAACTCTCCGGCGCTGCCACTGCGTTCGTAGATCGTCTTGAACAACCATCTGGCTTCTGCCTTGCC
TGCGGCGCGGCGTGCCAGGCGGTAGAGAAAACGGCCGATGCCGGGATCGATCAAAAAGTAATCGGGGTGA
ACCGTCAGCACGTCCGGGTTCTTGCCTTCTGTGATCTCGCGGTACATCCAATCAGCTAGCTCGATCTCGA
TGTACTCCGGCCGCCCGGTTTCGCTCTTTACGATCTTGTAGCGGCTAATCAAGGCTTCACCCTCGGATAC
CGTCACCAGGCGGCCGTTCTTGGCCTTCTTCGTACGCTGCATGGCAACGTGCGTGGTGTTTAACCGAATG
CAGGTTTCTACCAGGTCGTCTTTCTGCTTTCCGCCATCGGCTCGCCGGCAGAACTTGAGTACGTCCGCAA
CGTGTGGACGGAACACGCGGCCGGGCTTGTCTCCCTTCCCTTCCCGGTATCGGTTCATGGATTCGGTTAG
ATGGGAAACCGCCATCAGTACCAGGTCGTAATCCCACACACTGGCCATGCCGGCCGGCCCTGCGGAAACC
TCTACGTGCCCGTCTGGAAGCTCGTAGCGGATCACCTCGCCAGCTCGTCGGTCACGCTTCGACAGACGGA
AAACGGCCACGTCCATGATGCTGCGACTATCGCGGGTGCCCACGTCATAGAGCATCGGAACGAAAAAATC
TGGTTGCTCGTCGCCCTTGGGCGGCTTCCTAATCGACGGCGCACCGGCTGCCGGCGGTTGCCGGGATTCT
TTGCGGATTCGATCAGCGGCCGCTTGCCACGATTCACCGGGGCGTGCTTCTGCCTCGATGCGTTGCCGCT
GGGCGGCCTGCGCGGCCTTCAACTTCTCCACCAGGTCATCACCCAGCGCCGCGCCGATTTGTACCGGGCC
GGATGGTTTGCGACCGCTCACGCCGATTCCTCGGGCTTGGGGGTTCCAGTGCCATTGCAGGGCCGGCAGA
CAACCCAGCCGCTTACGCCTGGCCAACCGCCCGTTCCTCCACACATGGGGCATTCCACGGCGTCGGTGCC
TGGTTGTTCTTGATTTTCCATGCCGCCTCCTTTAGCCGCTAAAATTCATCTACTCATTTATTCATTTGCT
CATTTACTCTGGTAGCTGCGCGATGTATTCAGATAGCAGCTCGGTAATGGTCTTGCCTTGGCGTACCGCG
TACATCTTCAGCTTGGTGTGATCCTCCGCCGGCAACTGAAAGTTGACCCGCTTCATGGCTGGCGTGTCTG
CCAGGCTGGCCAACGTTGCAGCCTTGCTGCTGCGTGCGCTCGGACGGCCGGCACTTAGCGTGTTTGTGCT
TTTGCTCATTTTCTCTTTACCTCATTAACTCAAATGAGTTTTGATTTAATTTCAGCGGCCAGCGCCTGGA
CCTCGCGGGCAGCGTCGCCCTCGGGTTCTGATTCAAGAACGGTTGTGCCGGCGGCGGCAGTGCCTGGGTA
GCTCACGCGCTGCGTGATACGGGACTCAAGAATGGGCAGCTCGTACCCGGCCAGCGCCTCGGCAACCTCA
CCGCCGATGCGCGTGCCTTTGATCGCCCGCGACACGACAAAGGCCGCTTGTAGCCTTCCATCCGTGACCT
CAATGCGCTGCTTAACCAGCTCCACCAGGTCGGCGGTGGCCCATATGTCGTAAGGGCTTGGCTGCACCGG
AATCAGCACGAAGTCGGCTGCCTTGATCGCGGACACAGCCAAGTCCGCCGCCTGGGGCGCTCCGTCGATC
ACTACGAAGTCGCGCCGGCCGATGGCCTTCACGTCGCGGTCAATCGTCGGGCGGTCGATGCCGACAACGG
TTAGCGGTTGATCTTCCCGCACGGCCGCCCAATCGCGGGCACTGCCCTGGGGATCGGAATCGACTAACAG
AACATCGGCCCCGGCGAGTTGCAGGGCGCGGGCTAGATGGGTTGCGATGGTCGTCTTGCCTGACCCGCCT
TTCTGGTTAAGTACAGCGATAACCTTCATGCGTTCCCCTTGCGTATTTGTTTATTTACTCATCGCATCAT
ATACGCAGCGACCGCATGACGCAAGCTGTTTTACTCAAATACACATCACCTTTTTAGACGGCGGCGCTCG
GTTTCTTCAGCGGCCAAGCTGGCCGGCCAGGCCGCCAGCTTGGCATCAGACAAACCGGCCAGGATTTCAT
GCAGCCGCACGGTTGAGACGTGCGCGGGCGGCTCGAACACGTACCCGGCCGCGATCATCTCCGCCTCGAT
CTCTTCGGTAATGAAAAACGGTTCGTCCTGGCCGTCCTGGTGCGGTTTCATGCTTGTTCCTCTTGGCGTT
CATTCTCGGCGGCCGCCAGGGCGTCGGCCTCGGTCAATGCGTCCTCACGGAAGGCACCGCGCCGCCTGGC
CTCGGTGGGCGTCACTTCCTCGCTGCGCTCAAGTGCGCGGTACAGGGTCGAGCGATGCACGCCAAGCAGT
GCAGCCGCCTCTTTCACGGTGCGGCCTTCCTGGTCGATCAGCTCGCGGGCGTGCGCGATCTGTGCCGGGG
TGAGGGTAGGGCGGGGGCCAAACTTCACGCCTCGGGCCTTGGCGGCCTCGCGCCCGCTCCGGGTGCGGTC
GATGATTAGGGAACGCTCGAACTCGGCAATGCCGGCGAACACGGTCAACACCATGCGGCCGGCCGGCGTG
GTGGTGTCGGCCCACGGCTCTGCCAGGCTACGCAGGCCCGCGCCGGCCTCCTGGATGCGCTCGGCAATGT
CCAGTAGGTCGCGGGTGCTGCGGGCCAGGCGGTCTAGCCTGGTCACTGTCACAACGTCGCCAGGGCGTAG
GTGGTCAAGCATCCTGGCCAGCTCCGGGCGGTCGCGCCTGGTGCCGGTGATCTTCTCGGAAAACAGCTTG
GTGCAGCCGGCCGCGTGCAGTTCGGCCCGTTGGTTGGTCAAGTCCTGGTCGTCGGTGCTGACGCGGGCAT
AGCCCAGCAGGCCAGCGGCGGCGCTCTTGTTCATGGCGTAATGTCTCCGGTTCTAGTCGCAAGTATTCTA
CTTTATGCGACTAAAACACGCGACAAGAAAACGCCAGGAAAAGGGCAGGGCGGCAGCCTGTCGCGTAACT
TAGGACTTGTGCGACATGTCGTTTTCAGAAGACGGCTGCACTGAACGTCAGAAGCCGACTGCACTATAGC
AGCGGAGGGGTTGGATCAAAGTACTTTGATCCCGAGGGGAACCCTGTGGTTGGCATGCACATACAAATGG
ACGAACGGATAAACCT
Features (pLannotate 1.2.2; 31 found; start..end, strand, type, name):
     54..78      -  misc_feature   RB T-DNA repeat: right border repeat from nopaline C58 T-DNA
    144..298     -  CDS            lacZα (fragment): LacZα fragment of β-galactosidase; lacZ fragment
    301..321     -  misc_feature   MCS (fragment): pUC18/19 multiple cloning site
    812..1153    +  promoter       CaMV 35S promoter: strong constitutive promoter from cauliflower mosaic virus
   1178..1831    +  CDS            GST26_SCHJA: Experimental evidence at protein level: Swiss-Prot protein existence level 1. GST isoenzymes appear to play a central role in the parasite detoxification system. Other functions are also suspected including a role in increasing the solubility of haematin in the parasite gut. From Schistosoma japonicum (Blood fluke).
   1865..1989    +  protein_bind   attR1: mutant version of attR; recombination site for the Gateway® LR reaction LR Clonase™
   2026..2056    +  promoter       lac UV5 promoter: E. coli lac promoter with an "up" mutation
   2081..2109    +  promoter       cat promoter (fragment): promoter of the E. coli cat gene encoding chloramphenicol acetyltransferase
   2110..2769    +  CDS            CmR: chloramphenicol acetyltransferase; cat; confers resistance to chloramphenicol
   2948..3106    +  CDS            ccdA (fragment): CCDA_ECO57 - Also known as H, letA. Experimental evidence at protein level: Swiss-Prot protein existence level 1. Antitoxin component of a type II toxin-antitoxin (TA) system which inhibits the post-segregational killing (PSK) of plasmid-free cells, also referred to as a plasmid addiction system. Binds to and blocks the activity of CcdB; will also remove bound CcdB protein from the CcdB-GyrA complex by forming a CcdA-CcdB complex, a process termed rejuvenation. Functions as a transcriptional corepressor for the ccdAB operon, repression also requires CcdB (By similarity). From Escherichia coli
   3111..3413    +  CDS            ccdB: CCDB_ECOLI - Also known as G, letB, letD. Experimental evidence at protein level: Swiss-Prot protein existence level 1. Toxic component of a type II toxin-antitoxin (TA) system, functioning in plasmid maintainence. Responsible for the post- segregational killing (PSK) of plasmid-free cells, also referred to as a plasmid addiction system. Half-life of over 2 hours. Cell killing by CcdB is accompanied by filamentation, defects in chromosome and plasmid segregation, defects in cell division, formation of anucleate cells, decreased DNA synthesis and plasmid loss. Interferes with the activity of DN
   3457..3581    -  protein_bind   attR2: mutant version of attR; recombination site for the Gateway® LR reaction LR Clonase™
   3607..3859    +  terminator     NOS terminator: nopaline synthase terminator and poly(A) signal
   3915..3937    -  protein_bind   lac operator (fragment): The lac repressor binds to the lac operator to inhibit transcription in E. coli. This inhibition can be relieved by adding lactose or isopropyl-β-D-thiogalactopyranoside (IPTG). lac repressor encoded by lacI
   3941..3971    -  promoter       lac promoter: promoter for the E. coli lac operon
   3986..4007    -  protein_bind   CAP binding site: CAP binding activates transcription in the presence of cAMP. E. coli catabolite activator protein
   4043..4295    -  terminator     NOS terminator: nopaline synthase terminator and poly(A) signal
   4446..5471    -  CDS            HygR: aminoglycoside phosphotransferase from E. coli; aph(4)-Ia; confers resistance to hygromycin
   5523..5702    -  promoter       NOS promoter: nopaline synthase promoter
   5782..6111    -  CDS            tnpA (fragment): TN5P_ECOLX - Also known as tnp. Experimental evidence at protein level: Swiss-Prot protein existence level 1. Mediates transposition of transposon Tn5 by a 'cut and paste' mechanism. First, the monomeric transposase binds the 19 bp inverted DNA repeats flanking the transposon. Then, dimerization of the DNA- bound transposase creates a synaptic DNA complex. After nicking of the first DNA strand, excision of the transposon proceeds through a series of intermediates. The transposase then mediates the insertion of the transposon at a new site by strand transfer. The activity of the wild- type tran
   6208..6232    -  misc_feature   LB T-DNA repeat: left border repeat from nopaline C58 T-DNA
   6491..6514    +  promoter       Pc promoter (fragment): intI1 (promoter lies within the coding sequence); class 1 integron promoter
   6690..6746    +  CDS            GmR (fragment): gentamycin acetyltransferase; aacC1; confers resistance to gentamycin
   6757..7544    +  CDS            SmR (fragment): aminoglycoside adenylyltransferase (Murphy, 1985); aadA; confers resistance to spectinomycin and streptomycin
   7790..8378    +  rep_origin     ori: high-copy-number ColE1/pMB1/pBR322/pUC origin of replication
   8564..8704    -  misc_feature   bom: basis of mobility region from pBR322
   8806..8845    -  CDS            rop (fragment): Rop protein, which maintains plasmids at low copy number; rop
   9048..9242    -  rep_origin     pVS1 oriV: origin of replication for the Pseudomonas plasmid pVS1 (Heeb et al., 2000)
   9308..10381   -  CDS            pVS1 RepA: replication protein from the Pseudomonas plasmid pVS1 (Heeb et al., 2000)
  10810..11439   -  CDS            pVS1 StaA: stability protein from the Pseudomonas plasmid pVS1 (Heeb et al., 2000)
  11999..12400   -  CDS            Y4CG_SINFN (fragment): Protein inferred from homology: Swiss-Prot protein existence level 3. From Sinorhizobium fredii (strain NBRC 101917 / NGR234).
