[The description below was written by a language model from this plasmid's Addgene catalogue record and pLannotate feature annotations shown in this document.]
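Description:
pGWB524 is an empty Gateway destination vector of the binary type, built on a pPZP221 backbone for Agrobacterium-mediated plant transformation and expression of N-terminal GST fusion proteins. The annotated sequence is about 12.7 kb. Outside the T-DNA, it carries a ColE1/pMB1-type origin with the pBR322 bom region for high-copy propagation in E. coli. The pVS1 oriV, RepA and StaA functions support replication and stable maintenance in Agrobacterium. Bacterial selection relies on an aadA spectinomycin/streptomycin resistance gene. Only a short remnant of the original gentamycin resistance gene remains, which fits the recorded removal of that marker.

Between the nopaline-type right and left T-DNA border repeats lie two plant cassettes. In the first, the CaMV 35S promoter drives the Schistosoma japonicum glutathione S-transferase coding sequence. This is followed by an attR1–attR2 Gateway cassette containing a chloramphenicol resistance gene and the ccdB toxin gene, and then a NOS terminator. An LR reaction with an entry clone replaces the CmR/ccdB segment with the gene of interest, placing it downstream of GST for constitutive expression of a GST-tagged protein. Because ccdB kills ordinary E. coli strains, unrecombined vector is counter-selected after the reaction, and the empty vector has to be maintained in a ccdB-tolerant strain with chloramphenicol and spectinomycin selection. The second cassette, in the opposite orientation, is NOS promoter–hygromycin phosphotransferase–NOS terminator, and provides hygromycin selection of transformed plant cells. Fragments of lacZα, the lac promoter and a Tn5 transposase are also annotated and appear to be cloning remnants.

The vector is intended for producing GST fusions in transgenic plants. The tag would suit affinity purification, pull-down or detection work, although the record does not list specific applications.
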