Addgene plasmid #74866: pGWB524
Purpose: (Empty Backbone) Gateway cloning compatible binary vector for N-terminal fusion with GST (CaMV35S promoter).
Depositing lab: Tsuyoshi Nakagawa. Depositing organization: Shimane University. Publication: Improved Gateway binary vectors: high-performance vectors for creation of fusion constructs in transgenic analysis of plants. Nakagawa T, Suzuki T, Murata S, Nakamura S, Hino T, Maeo K, Tabata R, Kawai T, Tanaka K, Niwa Y, Watanabe Y, Nakamura K, Kimura T, Ishiguro S. Biosci Biotechnol Biochem. 2007 Aug;71(8):2095-100. Epub 2007 Aug 7. 10.1271/bbb.70216 PubMed 17690442.
Backbone
  Vector backbone: pPZP221
  Backbone manufacturer: Hajdukiewicz P., Svab Z. and Maliga P.
  Backbone size (bp): 8500
  Modifications to backbone: gentamycin-resistant marker was removed and hygromycin-resistant marker (NOS promoter:HPT:NOS terminator) was inserted
  Vector type: Plant Expression
  Promoter: CaMV35S
  Selectable markers: Hygromycin
Growth in bacteria
  Bacterial resistance: Chloramphenicol and Spectinomycin, 25 & 50 μg/mL
  Growth temperature: 37°C
  Growth strain: ccdB Survival
  Copy number: High Copy
Gene/Insert
  Cloning method: Gateway Cloning
Terms and licenses: Academic/Nonprofit Terms; Industry Terms: Not Available to Industry
How to cite: pGWB524 was a gift from Tsuyoshi Nakagawa (Addgene plasmid # 74866 ; http://n2t.net/addgene:74866 ; RRID:Addgene_74866)
