>Addgene plasmid #74866 | pGWB524 | addgene partial sequence | sequence record 152268 | ccdB-Fwd 5'-GCATGATGACCACCGATATG-3'
CCCTTATACACAGCCAGTCTGCAGGTCGACCATAGTGACTGGATATGTTGTGTTTTACAGTATTATGTAG
TCTGTTTTTTATGCAAAATCTAATTTAATATATTGATATTTATATCATTTTACGTTTCTCGTTCAGCTTT
CTTGTACAAAGTGGTGATAAC
