>Addgene plasmid #74866 | pGWB524 | addgene partial sequence | sequence record 165779 | 35S-promoter 5'-CTATCCTTCGCAAGACCCTTC-3'
GGGGACTCTAGAATGAGCATGTCCCCTATACTAGGTTATTGGAAAATTAAGGGCCTTGTGCAACCCACTC
GACTTCTTTTGGAATATCTTGAAGAAAAATATGAAGAGCATTTGTATGAGCGCGATGAAGGTGATAAATG
GCGAAACAAAAAGTTTGAATTGGGTTTGGAGTTTCCCAATCTTCCTTATTATATTGATGGTGATGTTAAA
TTAACACAGTCTATGGCCATCATACGTTATATAGCTGACAAGCACAACATGTTGGGTGGTTGTCCAAAAG
AGCGTGCAGAGATTTCAATGCTTGAAGGAGCGGTTTTGGATATTAGATACGGTGTTTCGAGAATTGCATA
TAGTAAAGACTTTGAAACTCTCAAAGTTGATTTTCTTAGCAAGCTACCTGAAATGCTGAAAATGTTCGAA
GATCGTTTATGTCATAAAACATATTTAAATGGTGATCATGTAACCCATCCTGACTTCATGTTGTATGACG
CTCTTGATGTTGTTTTATACATGGACCCAATGTGCCTGGATGCGTTCCCAAAATTAGTTTGTTTTAAAAA
ACGTATTGAAGCTATCCCACAAATTGATAAGTACTTGAAATCCAGCAAGTATATAGCATGGCCTTTGCAG
GGCTGGCAAGCCACGTTTGGTGGTGGCGACCATCCTCCAAAATCGGATCTGGTTCCGCGTGGATCCGCTG
TTATCACAAGTTTGTACAAAAAAGCTG
